Addgene plasmid #83407: pVP16-tev-PRT1-C29A
Purpose: bacterial expression vector pVP16 containing a mutant variant of Arabidopsis thaliana PROTEOLYSIS 1 (PRT1) N-end rule E3 ubiquitin ligase to be used in N-end rule in vitro ubiquitination studies
Depositing lab: Nico Dissmeyer.
Backbone
  Vector backbone: pVP16
  Vector type: Bacterial Expression
Growth in bacteria
  Bacterial resistance: Ampicillin, 100 μg/mL
  Growth temperature: 37°C
  Growth strain: BL21
  Copy number: High Copy
Gene/Insert
  Gene/Insert name: PROTEOLYSIS1 (PRT1)
  Species: A. thaliana (mustard weed); E. coli
  Insert size (bp): 450
  Mutation: C29A substitution
  GenBank ID: 822078
  Entrez Gene: PRT1 (a.k.a. AT3G24800, proteolysis 1)
  Tag / fusion protein: His8 (N terminal on backbone); MBP (N terminal on backbone); tev cleavage site (N terminal on backbone)
  Cloning method: Gateway Cloning
  Sequencing primers: 5′ gatgtccgctttctggtatgc; 3′ GTTCTGAGGTCATTACTGG
Terms and licenses: Academic/Nonprofit Terms; Industry Terms: Not Available to Industry
How to cite: pVP16-tev-PRT1-C29A was a gift from Nico Dissmeyer (Addgene plasmid # 83407 ; http://n2t.net/addgene:83407 ; RRID:Addgene_83407)
