[The description below was written by a language model from this plasmid's Addgene catalogue record and pLannotate feature annotations shown in this document.]
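Description:
pVP16-tev-PRT1-C29A is a bacterial expression plasmid (about 7.0 kb in the sequenced record) built on the Gateway-compatible pVP16 backbone for producing a mutant form of the Arabidopsis thaliana E3 ubiquitin ligase PROTEOLYSIS 1 (PRT1) in E. coli. It replicates from a high-copy ColE1/pMB1-type origin, with a bom region and a remnant of rop nearby, and is selected with ampicillin through the β-lactamase gene. A cat (chloramphenicol acetyltransferase) coding sequence with a partial promoter also sits downstream of the expression cassette, although the catalogue lists only ampicillin as the selection.

Expression is driven by a bacteriophage T5 promoter with lac operator elements. The plasmid carries its own lacI gene under the stronger lacIq promoter, so transcription is repressed until IPTG is added. According to the catalogue, the backbone supplies an N-terminal His8 tag, maltose binding protein (MBP) and a TEV protease cleavage site. The feature table annotates a signal-sequence-free MBP, an attB1 site and a short TEV-site match immediately upstream of PRT1, but it does not annotate the His tag separately. The PRT1 open reading frame is followed by attB2, consistent with Gateway cloning, and then by the lambda t0 terminator; an rrnB T1 terminator lies after cat. The annotated PRT1 CDS spans roughly 1.2 kb, which differs from the 450 bp insert size in the catalogue. The insert carries a C29A substitution, whose functional consequence the record does not state.

The MBP and His tags would aid solubility and affinity purification, and TEV cleavage allows their removal. The stated use is to supply recombinant mutant PRT1 for in vitro ubiquitination studies of the N-end rule pathway, in which PRT1 recognises substrates with bulky aromatic N-terminal residues.
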