Features (pLannotate 1.2.2; 20 found; start..end, strand, type, name):
    740..817     -  promoter       lacIq promoter: lacI (mutant); In the lacIq allele, a single base change in the promoter boosts expression of the lacI gene about 10-fold.
    866..907     +  CDS            rop (fragment): Rop protein, which maintains plasmids at low copy number; rop
   1009..1149    +  misc_feature   bom: basis of mobility region from pBR322
   1335..1923    -  rep_origin     ori: high-copy-number ColE1/pMB1/pBR322/pUC origin of replication
   2094..2954    -  CDS            AmpR: β-lactamase; bla; confers resistance to ampicillin, carbenicillin, and related antibiotics
   2955..3059    -  promoter       AmpR promoter: bla
   3169..3213    +  promoter       T5 promoter: bacteriophage T5 promoter for E. coli RNA polymerase, with embedded lac operator
   3221..3237    +  protein_bind   lac operator: The lac repressor binds to the lac operator to inhibit transcription in E. coli. This inhibition can be relieved by adding lactose or isopropyl-β-D-thiogalactopyranoside (IPTG). lac repressor encoded by lacI
   3243..4198    +  CDS            MBP (fragment): maltose binding protein from E. coli; malE (mutated); This version of the gene does not encode a signal sequence, so MBP will remain in the cytosol.
   4268..4292    +  protein_bind   attB1: mutant version of attB; recombination site for the Gateway® BP reaction BP Clonase™
   4295..4314    +  CDS            capTEV™ (fragment): composite tag for in vivo biotinylation, TEV protease cleavage, and 6xHis tagging
   4316..5545    +  CDS            PRT1: PRT1_ARATH - Experimental evidence at transcript level: Swiss-Prot protein existence level 2. E3 ubiquitin-protein ligase that mediates ubiquitination and subsequent proteasomal degradation of target proteins. Functions in the N-end rule pathway of protein degradation, where it specifically recognizes and ubiquitinates proteins with a N-terminal bulky aromatic amino acid (Phe). Does not act on aliphatic hydrophobic and basic N- terminal residues (Arg or Leu) containing proteins. From Arabidopsis thaliana (Mouse-ear cress).
   5550..5574    -  protein_bind   attB2: mutant version of attB; recombination site for the Gateway® BP reaction BP Clonase™
   5642..5736    +  terminator     lambda t0 terminator: transcription terminator from phage lambda
   5751..5779    +  promoter       cat promoter (fragment): promoter of the E. coli cat gene encoding chloramphenicol acetyltransferase
   5780..6436    +  CDS            cat: CAT_ECOLX - Experimental evidence at protein level: Swiss-Prot protein existence level 1. This enzyme is an effector of chloramphenicol resistance in bacteria. From Escherichia coli. This protein is used as a marker in many commonly used cloning vectors, such as pACYC184.
   6504..6590    +  terminator     rrnB T1 terminator: Escherichia coli rrnB; transcription terminator T1 from the E. coli rrnB gene
   6613..6630    -  promoter       tet promoter (fragment): E. coli promoter for tetracycline efflux protein gene
   6649..6670    -  protein_bind   CAP binding site: CAP binding activates transcription in the presence of cAMP. E. coli catabolite activator protein
   6683..739     -  CDS            lacI (across the origin): lac repressor; lacI; The lac repressor binds to the lac operator to inhibit transcription in E. coli. This inhibition can be relieved by adding lactose or isopropyl-β-D-thiogalactopyranoside (IPTG).
>Addgene plasmid #83407 | pVP16-tev-PRT1-C29A | addgene full sequence | sequence record 175083 | Addgene NGS Result
CGTTGGCAACCAGCATCGCAGTGGGAACGATGCCCTCATTCAGCATTTGCATGGTTTGTTGAAAACCGGA
CATGGCACTCCAGTCGCCTTCCCGTTCCGCTATCGGCTGAATTTGATTGCGAGTGAGATATTTATGCCAG
CCAGCCAGACGCAGACGCGCCGAGACAGAACTTAATGGGCCCGCTAACAGCGCGATTTGCTGGTGACCCA
ATGCGACCAGATGCTCCACGCCCAGTCGCGTACCGTCTTCATGGGAGAAAATAATACTGTTGATGGGTGT
CTGGTCAGAGACATCAAGAAATAACGCCGGAACATTAGTGCAGGCAGCTTCCACAGCAATGGCATCCTGG
TCATCCAGCGGATAGTTAATGATCAGCCCACTGACGCGTTGCGCGAGAAGATTGTGCACCGCCGCTTTAC
AGGCTTCGACGCCGCTTCGTTCTACCATCGACACCACCACGCTGGCACCCAGTTGATCGGCGCGAGATTT
AATCGCCGCGACAATTTGCGACGGCGCGTGCAGGGCCAGACTGGAGGTGGCAACGCCAATCAGCAACGAC
TGTTTGCCCGCCAGTTGTTGTGCCACGCGGTTGGGAATGTAATTCAGCTCCGCCATCGCCGCTTCCACTT
TTTCCCGCGTTTTCGCAGAAACGTGGCTGGCCTGGTTCACCACGCGGGAAACGGTCTGATAAGAGACACC
GGCATACTCTGCGACATCGTATAACGTTACTGGTTTCACATTCACCACCCTGAATTGACTCTCTTCCGGG
CGCTATCATGCCATACCGCGAAAGGTTTTGCACCATTCGATGGTGTCGGAATTTCGGGCAGCGTTGGGTC
CTGGCCACGGGTGCGCATGATCTAGAGCTGCCTCGCGCGTTTCGGTGATGACGGTGAAAACCTCTGACAC
ATGCAGCTCCCGGAGACGGTCACAGCTTGTCTGTAAGCGGATGCCGGGAGCAGACAAGCCCGTCAGGGCG
CGTCAGCGGGTGTTGGCGGGTGTCGGGGCGCAGCCATGACCCAGTCACGTAGCGATAGCGGAGTGTATAC
TGGCTTAACTATGCGGCATCAGAGCAGATTGTACTGAGAGTGCACCATATGCGGTGTGAAATACCGCACA
GATGCGTAAGGAGAAAATACCGCATCAGGCGCTCTTCCGCTTCCTCGCTCACTGACTCGCTGCGCTCGGT
CGTTCGGCTGCGGCGAGCGGTATCAGCTCACTCAAAGGCGGTAATACGGTTATCCACAGAATCAGGGGAT
AACGCAGGAAAGAACATGTGAGCAAAAGGCCAGCAAAAGGCCAGGAACCGTAAAAAGGCCGCGTTGCTGG
CGTTTTTCCATAGGCTCCGCCCCCCTGACGAGCATCACAAAAATCGACGCTCAAGTCAGAGGTGGCGAAA
CCCGACAGGACTATAAAGATACCAGGCGTTTCCCCCTGGAAGCTCCCTCGTGCGCTCTCCTGTTCCGACC
CTGCCGCTTACCGGATACCTGTCCGCCTTTCTCCCTTCGGGAAGCGTGGCGCTTTCTCATAGCTCACGCT
GTAGGTATCTCAGTTCGGTGTAGGTCGTTCGCTCCAAGCTGGGCTGTGTGCACGAACCCCCCGTTCAGCC
CGACCGCTGCGCCTTATCCGGTAACTATCGTCTTGAGTCCAACCCGGTAAGACACGACTTATCGCCACTG
GCAGCAGCCACTGGTAACAGGATTAGCAGAGCGAGGTATGTAGGCGGTGCTACAGAGTTCTTGAAGTGGT
GGCCTAACTACGGCTACACTAGAAGGACAGTATTTGGTATCTGCGCTCTGCTGAAGCCAGTTACCTTCGG
AAAAAGAGTTGGTAGCTCTTGATCCGGCAAACAAACCACCGCTGGTAGCGGTGGTTTTTTTGTTTGCAAG
CAGCAGATTACGCGCAGAAAAAAAGGATCTCAAGAAGATCCTTTGATCTTTTCTACGGGGTCTGACGCTC
AGTGGAACGAAAACTCACGTTAAGGGATTTTGGTCATGAGATTATCAAAAAGGATCTTCACCTAGATCCT
TTTAAATTAAAAATGAAGTTTTAAATCAATCTAAAGTATATATGAGTAAACTTGGTCTGACAGTTACCAA
TGCTTAATCAGTGAGGCACCTATCTCAGCGATCTGTCTATTTCGTTCATCCATAGTTGCCTGACTCCCCG
TCGTGTAGATAACTACGATACGGGAGGGCTTACCATCTGGCCCCAGTGCTGCAATGATACCGCGAGACCC
ACGCTCACCGGCTCCAGATTTATCAGCAATAAACCAGCCAGCCGGAAGGGCCGAGCGCAGAAGTGGTCCT
GCAACTTTATCCGCCTCCATCCAGTCTATTAATTGTTGCCGGGAAGCTAGAGTAAGTAGTTCGCCAGTTA
ATAGTTTGCGCAACGTTGTTGCCATTGCTACAGGCATCGTGGTGTCACGCTCGTCGTTTGGTATGGCTTC
ATTCAGCTCCGGTTCCCAACGATCAAGGCGAGTTACATGATCCCCCATGTTGTGCAAAAAAGCGGTTAGC
TCCTTCGGTCCTCCGATCGTTGTCAGAAGTAAGTTGGCCGCAGTGTTATCACTCATGGTTATGGCAGCAC
TGCATAATTCTCTTACTGTCATGCCATCCGTAAGATGCTTTTCTGTGACTGGTGAGTACTCAACCAAGTC
ATTCTGAGAATAGTGTATGCGGCGACCGAGTTGCTCTTGCCCGGCGTCAATACGGGATAATACCGCGCCA
CATAGCAGAACTTTAAAAGTGCTCATCATTGGAAAACGTTCTTCGGGGCGAAAACTCTCAAGGATCTTAC
CGCTGTTGAGATCCAGTTCGATGTAACCCACTCGTGCACCCAACTGATCTTCAGCATCTTTTACTTTCAC
CAGCGTTTCTGGGTGAGCAAAAACAGGAAGGCAAAATGCCGCAAAAAAGGGAATAAGGGCGACACGGAAA
TGTTGAATACTCATACTCTTCCTTTTTCAATATTATTGAAGCATTTATCAGGGTTATTGTCTCATGAGCG
GATACATATTTGAATGTATTTAGAAAAATAAACAAATAGGGGTTCCGCGCACATTTCCCCGAAAAGTGCC
ACCTGACGTCTAAGAAACCATTATTATCATGACATTAACCTATAAAAATAGGCGTATCACGAGGCCCTTT
CGTCTTCACCTCGAGAAATCATAAAAAATTTATTTGCTTTGTGAGCGGATAACAATTATAATAGATTCAA
TTGTGAGCGGATAACAATTTCACACAGGTTGCGGCAACTGGCGATGGCCCTGACATTATCTTCTGGGCAC
ACGACCGCTTTGGTGGCTACGCTCAATCTGGCCTGTTGGCTGAAATCACCCCGGACAAAGCGTTCCAGGA
CAAGCTGTATCCGTTTACCTGGGATGCCGTACGTTACAACGGCAAGCTGATTGCTTACCCGATCGCTGTT
GAAGCGTTATCGCTGATTTATAACAAAGATCTGCTGCCGAACCCGCCAAAAACCTGGGAAGAGATCCCGG
CGCTGGATAAAGAACTGAAAGCGAAAGGTAAGAGCGCGCTGATGTTCAACCTGCAAGAACCGTACTTCAC
CTGGCCGCTGATTGCTGCTGACGGGGGTTATGCGTTCAAGTATGAAAACGGCAAGTACGACATTAAAGAC
GTGGGCGTGGATAACGCTGGCGCGAAAGCGGGTCTGACCTTCCTGGTTGACCTGATTAAAAACAAACACA
TGAATGCAGACACCGATTACTCCATCGCAGAAGCTGCCTTTAATAAAGGCGAAACAGCGATGACCATCAA
CGGCCCGTGGGCATGGTCCAACATCGACACCAGCAAAGTGAATTATGGTGTAACGGTACTGCCGACCTTC
AAGGGTCAACCATCCAAACCGTTCGTTGGCGTGCTGAGCGCAGGTATTAACGCCGCCAGTCCGAACAAAG
AGCTGGCAAAAGAGTTCCTCGAAAACTATCTGCTGACTGATGAAGGTCTGGAAGCGGTTAATAAAGACAA
ACCGCTGGGTGCCGTAGCGCTGAAGTCTTACGAGGAAGAGTTGGCGAAAGATCCACGTATTGCCGCCACT
ATGGAAAACGCCCAGAAAGGTGAAATCATGCCGAACATCCCGCAGATGTCCGCTTTCTGGTATGCCGTGC
GTACTGCGGTGATCAACGCCGCCAGCGGTCGTCAGACTGTCGATGAAGCCCTGAAAGACGCGCAGACTAA
TTCGAGCTCGAACAACAACAACAATAACAATAACAACAACCTCGGGATCGACGAAAACCTGTACCTCACA
AGTTTGTACAAAAAAGCAGGCTTAGAGAATCTTTATTTTCAGGGGATGGCCGAAACTATGAAAGATATTA
CGATGAAGAACGATGAATCACAGGAAGAAGAAATCCCCGATCAATTTCTCTGCTGCGTTGCTCTGGAACT
TCTTTACAAGCCAATTGTGTTATCTTGTGGTCATCTATCATGTTTTTGGTGCGTACATAAGTCCATGAAT
GGCTTTCGTGAGTCTCATTGTCCGATATGTAGAGACCCGTATGTTCACTTTCCCTCTGTGTGCCAGAAGC
TTTATTTTCTGTTAAAGAAGATGTACCCACTTGCTCATAAGAAGAGAGAAGAACAAGTTTTAAAGGAAGA
GCAAGAACGAGAATGTTTTTCTCCTCAGATTGATCTTGTTTTGGATTTGTCTGTGTGTAGTGGAGATTCT
CTCAATGTCTCTGATAAACAGAAGGTGGAAGAGTGTTCGAATGCAGCGAACTTATTATCTAGTTCATCAA
GTAGAGGTGACATTCCATGTATCCCCAAAAATCAAGAACCCACAGATGCAAAAGCTCTTAATGTTCATGA
AAATGAATTACTTAAGGATAACAAAGTCAGTAAGCAGATTTCGAAAGATGATTTGCTCTGTTCAGCATGT
AAGGAGCTGCTTGTACGACCCGTAGTTCTCAATTGCGGACATGTGTATTGTGAAGGATGTGTAGTAGATA
TGGCTGAAGAAAGCGAAAAGATCAAATGTCAAGAGTGTAATGTTTGTGACCCAAGAGGATTTCCAAAAGT
TTGTTTGATTCTTGAACAGCTTTTGGAGGAAAACTTTCCTGAAGAATACAATTCAAGAAGCAGTAAGGTT
CAGAAAACGCTCGCCCATAATAGCAAAGGAAATATTCAAAGCTATCTCAAAGAAGGCCCGTCCTTATCAA
ACGACAATAACAATGATGATCCCTGGTTGGCAAACCCTGGATCAAATGTTCACTTTGGAGCTGGTTGTGA
TTCTTGTGGGGTGTATCCAATCATAGGGGATCGATACAGATGCAAAGACTGCAAGGAGGAAATTGGGTAT
GACCTTTGCAAAGACTGTTACGAGACTCCTTCGAAAGTTCCAGGGAGATTCAACCAGCAACACACTCCTG
ACCACAGGCTTGAGCTTGCACGGTCTCCTCAGGTTCTGATCAATTTCAATTCTATCGGTATCCTTCTCGG
ACCCGTTATCTCAAATGAAGGCATGGATACAGATGAAGGCGAGGAAGGGCCTCCTGGTTCTTCTAATGAG
TCATCAAGCACAGAATGATACCCAGCTTTCTTGTACAAAGTGGTGATGGCGCGCCTGTAGGACGTCGACG
GTACCATCGATACGCGTTCGAAGCTTAATTAGCTGAGCTTGGACTCCTGTTGATAGATCCAGTAATGACC
TCAGAACTCCATCTGGATTTGTTCAGAACGCTCGGTTGCCGCCGGGCGTTTTTTATTGGTGAGAATCCAA
GCTAGCTTGGCGAGATTTTCAGGAGCTAAGGAAGCTAAAATGGAGAAAAAAATCACTGGATATACCACCG
TTGATATATCCCAATGGCATCGTAAAGAACATTTTGAGGCATTTCAGTCAGTTGCTCAATGTACCTATAA
CCAGACCGTTCAGCTGGATATTACGGCCTTTTTAAAGACCGTAAAGAAAAATAAGCACAAGTTTTATCCG
GCCTTTATTCACATTCTTGCCCGCCTGATGAATGCTCATCCGGAATTTCGTATGGCAATGAAAGACGGTG
AGCTGGTGATATGGGATAGTGTTCACCCTTGTTACACCGTTTTCCATGAGCAAACTGAAACGTTTTCATC
GCTCTGGAGTGAATACCACGACGATTTCCGGCAGTTTCTACACATATATTCGCAAGATGTGGCGTGTTAC
GGTGAAAACCTGGCCTATTTCCCTAAAGGGTTTATTGAGAATATGTTTTTCGTCTCAGCCAATCCCTGGG
TGAGTTTCACCAGTTTTGATTTAAACGTGGCCAATATGGACAACTTCTTCGCCCCCGTTTTCACCATGGG
CAAATATTATACGCAAGGCGACAAGGTGCTGATGCCGCTGGCGATTCAGGTTCATCATGCCGTTTGTGAT
GGCTTCCATGTCGGCAGAATGCTTAATGAATTACAACAGTACTGCGATGAGTGGCAGGGCGGGGCGTAAT
TTTTTTAAGGCAGTTATTGGTGCCCTTAAACGCCTGGGGTAATGACTCTCTAGCTTGAGGCATCAAATAA
AACGAAAGGCTCAGTCGAAAGACTGGGCCTTTCGTTTTATCTGTTGTTTGTCGGTGAACGCTCTCCTGAG
TAGGACAAATCCGCCCTCTAGATTACGTGCAGTCGATGATAAGCTGTCAAACATGAGAATTGTGCCTAAT
GAGTGAGCTAACTTACATTAATTGCGTTGCGCTCACTGCCCGCTTTCCAGTCGGGAAACCTGTCGTGCCA
GCTGCATTAATGAATCGGCCAACGCGCGGGGAGAGGCGGTTTGCGTATTGGGCGCCAGGGTGGTTTTTCT
TTTCACCAGTGAGACGGGCAACAGCTGATTGCCCTTCACCGCCTGGCCCTGAGAGAGTTGCAGCAAGCGG
TCCACGCTGGTTTGCCCCAGCAGGCGAAAATCCTGTTTGATGGTGGTTAACGGCGGGATATAACATGAGC
TGTCTTCGGTATCGTCGTATCCCACTACCGAGATATCCGCACCAACGCGCAGCCCGGACTCGGTAATGGC
GCGCATTGCGCCCAGCGCCATCTGAT
